Addgene plasmid #237143: NanoBRET Assay Vector, CSNK1A1-NanoLuc
Purpose: Express CSNK1A1-NanoLuc(R) Fusion Protein in Mammalian Cells under a CMV promoter
Depositing lab: Promega Corporation.
Backbone
  Vector backbone: pFC32K Nluc CMV-neo Flexi(R) Vector
  Vector type: Mammalian Expression
  Selectable markers: Neomycin (select with G418)
Growth in bacteria
  Bacterial resistance: Kanamycin, 50 μg/mL
  Growth temperature: 37°C
  Growth strain: DH5alpha
  Copy number: High Copy
Gene/Insert
  Gene/Insert name: CSNK1A1
  Species: H. sapiens (human)
  Mutation: None
  Entrez Gene: CSNK1A1 (a.k.a. CK1, CK1a, CKIa, HEL-S-77p, HLCDGP1, PRO2975)
  Promoter: CMV
  Tag / fusion protein: NanoLuc (R) (C terminal on backbone)
  Cloning method: Other
Terms and licenses: Academic/Nonprofit Terms; Industry Terms
How to cite: NanoBRET Assay Vector, CSNK1A1-NanoLuc was a gift from Promega Corporation (Addgene plasmid # 237143 ; http://n2t.net/addgene:237143 ; RRID:Addgene_237143)
