[The description below was written by a language model from this plasmid's Addgene catalogue record and pLannotate feature annotations shown in this document.]
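Description:
NanoBRET Assay Vector, CSNK1A1-NanoLuc is a 5,582 nt mammalian expression plasmid built on the pFC32K Nluc CMV-neo Flexi Vector backbone. It expresses human casein kinase 1 alpha (CSNK1A1, unmutated) fused at its C terminus to NanoLuc luciferase. Transcription is driven by the human cytomegalovirus immediate-early enhancer and promoter, followed by a chimeric β-globin/immunoglobulin intron that generally improves mRNA processing and expression. A T7 promoter sits just upstream of the coding region, which would also allow in vitro or phage-polymerase-driven transcription. The CSNK1A1 open reading frame runs directly into a human codon-optimized Nluc coding sequence after a short linker, and an SV40 polyadenylation signal lies downstream of the fusion. The automated annotation matched the kinase to the bovine orthologue, but the catalogue records the insert as human.

A single neo (nptII) gene serves both hosts. It is placed behind tandem SV40 early and bacterial EM7 promoters and ends in a synthetic poly(A) signal, giving kanamycin resistance in E. coli and G418 selection in mammalian cells. The annotation tool labels the replication origin as p15A, normally a medium-copy origin, whereas the catalogue lists the plasmid as high copy. The record does not resolve this discrepancy. Many of the remaining annotations are short fragments (SET1, large T antigen, M13 ori, bom, IS1, cer, RSF ori) that are likely backbone remnants or partial matches rather than functional elements.

As the name indicates, the construct supplies a NanoLuc-tagged kinase as the luminescent energy donor for NanoBRET assays in mammalian cells. In these assays, bioluminescence resonance energy transfer to a fluorescent acceptor reports on proximity to the tagged protein. The record does not specify the assay format or the acceptor.
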