Features (pLannotate 1.2.2; 23 found; start..end, strand, type, name):
    140..517     +  enhancer       CMV enhancer: human cytomegalovirus immediate early enhancer
    519..718     +  promoter       CMV promoter: human cytomegalovirus (CMV) immediate early promoter
    857..989     +  intron         chimeric intron: chimera between introns from human β-globin and immunoglobulin heavy chain genes
   1033..1051    +  promoter       T7 promoter: promoter for bacteriophage T7 RNA polymerase
   1065..2039    +  CDS            CSNK1A1: KC1A_BOVIN - Experimental evidence at protein level: Swiss-Prot protein existence level 1. Casein kinases are operationally defined by their preferential utilization of acidic proteins such as caseins as substrates. It can phosphorylate a large number of proteins. Participates in Wnt signaling. Phosphorylates CTNNB1 at 'Ser-45'. May phosphorylate PER1 and PER2. May play a role in segregating chromosomes during mitosis. May play a role in keratin cytoskeleton disassembly and thereby, it may regulate epithelial cell migration. From Bos taurus (Bovine).
   2061..2573    +  CDS            Nluc: NanoLuc® luciferase human codon-optimized
   2582..2611    +  misc_feature   MCS (fragment): pUC18/19 multiple cloning site
   2618..2667    +  CDS            SET1 (fragment): solubility-enhancement tag derived from T7 phage gene 10B
   2675..2694    +  terminator     T7 terminator (fragment): transcription terminator for bacteriophage T7 RNA polymerase
   2716..2837    -  polyA_signal   SV40 poly(A) signal: SV40 polyadenylation signal
   2860..2928    -  CDS            large T antigen (fragment): large T antigen from SV40 (simian virus 40)
   2933..2965    +  rep_origin     M13 ori (fragment): M13 bacteriophage origin of replication; arrow indicates direction of (+) strand synthesis
   2966..3017    -  misc_feature   bom (fragment): basis of mobility region from pBR322
   3082..3439    +  promoter       SV40 promoter: SV40 enhancer and early promoter
   3454..3501    +  promoter       EM7 promoter: synthetic bacterial promoter&nbsp
   3533..4324    +  CDS            neo: KKA2_KLEPN - Also known as kan, nptII. Experimental evidence at protein level: Swiss-Prot protein existence level 1. Resistance to kanamycin, neomycin, paromomycin, ribostamycin, butirosin and gentamicin B. From Klebsiella pneumoniae.
   4391..4439    +  polyA_signal   poly(A) signal: synthetic polyadenylation signal
   4468..4484    -  promoter       tet promoter (fragment): E. coli promoter for tetracycline efflux protein gene
   4596..5141    +  rep_origin     p15A ori: Plasmids containing the medium-copy-number p15A origin of replication can be propagated in E. coli cells that contain a second plasmid with the ColE1 origin.
   5229..5284    +  rep_origin     RSF ori (fragment): Plasmids containing the RSF 1030 origin of replication can be propagated in E. coli cells that contain additional plasmids with compatible origins.
   5383..5409    -  misc_feature   bom (fragment): basis of mobility region from pBR322
   5403..5450    -  mobile_element IS1 (fragment): prokaryotic transposable element IS1
   5458..5529    +  misc_feature   cer region (fragment): ColE1-derived recombination site that helps to maintain plasmids as monomers
>Addgene plasmid #237143 | NanoBRET Assay Vector, CSNK1A1-NanoLuc | addgene full sequence | sequence record 474363 | Addgene NGS Result
TCAATATTGGCCATTAGCCATATTATTCATTGGTTATATAGCATAAATCAATATTGGCTATTGGCCATTG
CATACGTTGTATCTATATCATAATATGTACATTTATATTGGCTCATGTCCAATATGACCGCCATGTTGGC
ATTGATTATTGACTAGTTATTAATAGTAATCAATTACGGGGTCATTAGTTCATAGCCCATATATGGAGTT
CCGCGTTACATAACTTACGGTAAATGGCCCGCCTGGCTGACCGCCCAACGACCCCCGCCCATTGACGTCA
ATAATGACGTATGTTCCCATAGTAACGCCAATAGGGACTTTCCATTGACGTCAATGGGTGGAGTATTTAC
GGTAAACTGCCCACTTGGCAGTACATCAAGTGTATCATATGCCAAGTCCGCCCCCTATTGACGTCAATGA
CGGTAAATGGCCCGCCTGGCATTATGCCCAGTACATGACCTTACGGGACTTTCCTACTTGGCAGTACATC
TACGTATTAGTCATCGCTATTACCATGGTGATGCGGTTTTGGCAGTACACCAATGGGCGTGGATAGCGGT
TTGACTCACGGGGATTTCCAAGTCTCCACCCCATTGACGTCAATGGGAGTTTGTTTTGGCACCAAAATCA
ACGGGACTTTCCAAAATGTCGTAATAACCCCGCCCCGTTGACGCAAATGGGCGGTAGGCGTGTACGGTGG
GAGGTCTATATAAGCAGAGCTGGTTTAGTGAACCGTCAGATCACTAGAAGCTTTATTGCGGTAGTTTATC
ACAGTTAAATTGCTAACGCAGTCAGTGCTTCTGACACAACAGTCTCGAACTTAAGCTGCAGAAGTTGGTC
GTGAGGCACTGGGCAGGTAAGTATCAAGGTTACAAGACAGGTTTAAGGAGACCAATAGAAACTGGGCTTG
TCGAGACAGAGAAGACTCTTGCGTTTCTGATAGGCACCTATTGGTCTTACTGACATCCACTTTGCCTTTC
TCTCCACAGGTGTCCACTCCCAGTTCAATTACAGCTCTTAAGGCTAGAGTATTAATACGACTCACTATAG
GGCTAGCGATCGCCATGGCGAGTAGCAGCGGCTCCAAGGCTGAATTCATTGTCGGAGGGAAATATAAACT
GGTACGGAAGATCGGGTCTGGCTCCTTCGGGGACATCTATTTGGCGATCAACATCACCAACGGCGAGGAA
GTGGCAGTGAAGCTAGAATCTCAGAAGGCCAGGCATCCCCAGTTGCTGTACGAGAGCAAGCTCTATAAGA
TTCTTCAAGGTGGGGTTGGCATCCCCCACATACGGTGGTATGGTCAGGAAAAAGACTACAATGTACTAGT
CATGGATCTTCTGGGACCTAGCCTCGAAGACCTCTTCAATTTCTGTTCAAGAAGGTTCACAATGAAAACT
GTACTTATGTTAGCTGACCAGATGATCAGTAGAATTGAATATGTGCATACAAAGAATTTTATACACAGAG
ACATTAAACCAGATAACTTCCTAATGGGTATTGGGCGTCACTGTAATAAGTTATTCCTTATTGATTTTGG
TTTGGCCAAAAAGTACAGAGACAACAGGACAAGGCAACACATACCATACAGAGAAGATAAAAACCTCACT
GGCACTGCCCGATATGCTAGCATCAATGCACATCTTGGTATTGAGCAGAGTCGCCGAGATGACATGGAAT
CATTAGGATATGTTTTGATGTATTTTAATAGAACCAGCCTGCCATGGCAAGGGCTAAAGGCTGCAACAAA
GAAACAAAAATATGAAAAGATTAGTGAAAAGAAGATGTCCACGCCTGTTGAAGTTTTATGTAAGGGGTTT
CCTGCAGAATTTGCGATGTACTTAAACTATTGTCGTGGGCTACGCTTTGAGGAAGCCCCAGATTACATGT
ATCTGAGGCAGCTATTCCGCATTCTTTTCAGGACCCTGAACCATCAATATGACTACACATTTGATTGGAC
AATGTTAAAGCAGAAAGCAGCACAGCAGGCAGCCTCTTCCAGTGGGCAGGGTCAGCAGGCCCAAACCCCC
ACAGGTTTCGTTTCTCTCGGCTCGAGCGGCGTCTTCACACTCGAAGATTTCGTTGGGGACTGGCGACAGA
CAGCCGGCTACAACCTGGACCAAGTCCTTGAACAGGGAGGTGTGTCCAGTTTGTTTCAGAATCTCGGGGT
GTCCGTAACTCCGATCCAAAGGATTGTCCTGAGCGGTGAAAATGGGCTGAAGATCGACATCCATGTCATC
ATCCCGTATGAAGGTCTGAGCGGCGACCAAATGGGCCAGATCGAAAAAATTTTTAAGGTGGTGTACCCTG
TGGATGATCATCACTTTAAGGTGATCCTGCACTATGGCACACTGGTAATCGACGGGGTTACGCCGAACAT
GATCGACTATTTCGGACGGCCGTATGAAGGCATCGCCGTGTTCGACGGCAAAAAGATCACTGTAACAGGG
ACCCTGTGGAACGGCAACAAAATTATCGACGAGCGCCTGATCAACCCCGACGGCTCCCTGCTGTTCCGAG
TAACCATCAACGGAGTGACCGGCTGGCGGCTGTGCGAACGCATTCTGGCGTAAGGCCGCGACTCTAGAGT
CGACCTGCAGGCATGCAAGCTGATCCGGCTGCTAACAAAGCCCGAAAGGAAGCTGAGTTGGCTGCTGCCA
CCGCTGAGCAATAACTAGCATAACCCCTTGGGGCGGCCGCTTCGAGCAGACATGATAAGATACATTGATG
AGTTTGGACAAACCACAACTAGAATGCAGTGAAAAAAATGCTTTATTTGTGAAATTTGTGATGCTATTGC
TTTATTTGTAACCATTATAAGCTGCAATAAACAAGTTAACAACAACAATTGCATTCATTTTATGTTTCAG
GTTCAGGGGGAGATGTGGGAGGTTTTTTTAAGCAAGTAAAACCTCTACAAATGTGGTAAAATCGAATTTT
AACAAAATATTAACGCTTACAATTTCCTGATGCGGTATTTTCTCCTTACGCATCTGTGCGGTATTTCACA
CCGCATACGCGGATCTGCGCAGCACCATGGCCTGAAATAACCTCTGAAAGAGGAACTTGGTTAGGTACCT
TCTGAGGCGGAAAGAACCAGCTGTGGAATGTGTGTCAGTTAGGGTGTGGAAAGTCCCCAGGCTCCCCAGC
AGGCAGAAGTATGCAAAGCATGCATCTCAATTAGTCAGCAACCAGGTGTGGAAAGTCCCCAGGCTCCCCA
GCAGGCAGAAGTATGCAAAGCATGCATCTCAATTAGTCAGCAACCATAGTCCCGCCCCTAACTCCGCCCA
TCCCGCCCCTAACTCCGCCCAGTTCCGCCCATTCTCCGCCCCATGGCTGACTAATTTTTTTTATTTATGC
AGAGGCCGAGGCCGCCTCGGCCTCTGAGCTATTCCAGAAGTAGTGAGGAGGCTTTTTTGGAGGCCTAGGC
TTTTGCAAAAAGCTTAATTAACTGTTGACAATTAATCATCGGCATAGTATATCGGCATAGTATAATACGA
CAAGGTGAGGAACTAAACCCAGGAGGCAGATCATGATTGAACAAGATGGATTGCACGCAGGTTCTCCGGC
CGCTTGGGTGGAGAGGCTATTCGGCTATGACTGGGCACAACAGACAATCGGCTGCTCTGATGCCGCCGTG
TTCCGGCTGTCAGCGCAGGGGCGCCCGGTTCTTTTTGTCAAGACCGACCTGTCCGGTGCCCTGAATGAAC
TGCAGGACGAGGCAGCGCGGCTATCGTGGCTGGCCACGACGGGCGTTCCTTGCGCAGCTGTGCTCGACGT
TGTCACTGAAGCGGGAAGGGACTGGCTGCTATTGGGCGAAGTGCCGGGGCAGGATCTCCTGTCATCTCAC
CTTGCTCCTGCCGAGAAAGTATCCATCATGGCTGATGCAATGCGGCGGCTGCATACGCTTGATCCGGCTA
CCTGCCCATTCGACCACCAAGCGAAACATCGCATCGAGCGAGCACGTACTCGGATGGAAGCCGGTCTTGT
CGATCAGGATGATCTGGACGAAGAGCATCAGGGGCTCGCGCCAGCCGAACTGTTCGCCAGGCTCAAGGCG
CGCATGCCCGACGGCGAGGATCTCGTCGTGACCCATGGCGATGCCTGCTTGCCGAATATCATGGTGGAAA
ATGGCCGCTTTTCTGGATTCATCGACTGTGGCCGGCTGGGTGTGGCGGACCGCTATCAGGACATAGCGTT
GGCTACCCGTGATATTGCTGAAGAGCTTGGCGGCGAATGGGCTGACCGCTTCCTCGTGCTTTACGGTATC
GCCGCTCCCGATTCGCAGCGCATCGCCTTCTATCGCCTTCTTGACGAGTTCTTCTGAGCGGGACTCTGGG
GTTCGAAATGACCGACCAAGCGACGCCCAACCTGCCATCACGATGGCCGCAATAAAATATCTTTATTTTC
ATTACATCTGTGTGTTGGTTTTTTGTGTGAATCGATAGCGATAAGGATCCGCTCATGCGATGATAAGCTG
TCAAACATGAGAATTACAACTTATATCGTATGGGGCTGACTTCAGGTGCTACATTTGAAGAGATAAATTG
CACTGAAATCTAGAAATATTTTATCTGATTAATAAGATGATCTTCTTGAGATCGTTTTGGTCTGCGCGTA
ATCTCTTGCTCTGAAAACGAAAAAACCGCCTTGCAGGGCGGTTTTTCGAAGGTTCTCTGAGCTACCAACT
CTTTGAACCGAGGTAACTGGCTTGGAGGAGCGCAGTCACCAAAACTTGTCCTTTCAGTTTAGCCTTAACC
GGCGCATGACTTCAAGACTAACTCCTCTAAATCAATTACCAGTGGCTGCTGCCAGTGGTGCTTTTGCATG
TCTTTCCGGGTTGGACTCAAGACGATAGTTACCGGATAAGGCGCAGCGGTCGGACTGAACGGGGGGTTCG
TGCATACAGTCCAGCTTGGAGCGAACTGCCTACCCGGAACTGAGTGTCAGGCGTGGAATGAGACAAACGC
GGCCATAACAGCGGAATGACACCGGTAAACCGAAAGGCAGGAACAGGAGAGCGCACGAGGGAGCCGCCAG
GGGGAAACGCCTGGTATCTTTATAGTCCTGTCGGGTTTCGCCACCACTGATTTGAGCGTCAGATTTCGTG
ATGCTTGTCAGGGGGGCGGAGCCTATGGAAAAACGGCTTTGCCGCGGCCCTCTCACTTCCCTGTTAAGTA
TCTTCCTGGCATCTTCCAGGAAATCTCCGCCCCGTTCGTAAGCCATTTCCGCTCGCCGCAGTCGAACGAC
CGAGCGTAGCGAGTCAGTGAGCGAGGAAGCGGAATATATCCTGTATCACATATTCTGCTGACGCACCGGT
GCAGCCTTTTTTCTCCTGCCACATGAAGCACTTCACTGACACCCTCATCAGTGCCAACATAGTAAGCCAG
TATACACTCCGCTAGCGCTGATGTCCGGCGGTGCTTTTGCCGTTACGCACCACCCCGTCATGAGATTACG
CGTTTTAGCGGTGCGTACAATTAAGGGATTATGGTAAATCCACTTACTGTCTGCCCTCGTAGCCATCGAG
ATAAACCGCAGTACTCCGGCCACGATGCGTCCGGCGTAGAGGATCGAGATCT
